Addgene plasmid #164922: MSCVpic2neo-EGFP-FF2
Purpose: Expresses EGFP cDNA and FF2 shRNA in mammalian cells
Depositing lab: Ji Luo. Depositing organization: National Cancer Institute (NCI). Publication: One-step immortalization of primary human airway epithelial cells capable of oncogenic transformation. Smith JL, Lee LC, Read A, Li Q, Yu B, Lee CS, Luo J. Cell Biosci. 2016 Nov 11;6:57. doi: 10.1186/s13578-016-0122-6. eCollection 2016. PubMed 27891214.
Backbone
  Vector backbone: MSCVpic2
  Backbone size w/o insert (bp): 7140
  Total vector size (bp): 7882
  Vector type: Retroviral
  Selectable markers: Neomycin (select with G418)
Growth in bacteria
  Bacterial resistance: Ampicillin, 100 μg/mL
  Growth temperature: 37°C
  Growth strain: NEB Stable
  Copy number: High Copy
Gene/Insert 1
  Gene/Insert name: Enhanced green fluorescent protein (alt name: EGFP)
  Species: Synthetic
  Insert size (bp): 720
  Cloning method: Restriction Enzyme; 5′ cloning site FseI (unknown if destroyed); 3′ cloning site NotI (unknown if destroyed)
  Sequencing primers: 5′ ATGGTGAGCAAGGGCGAGGA
Gene/Insert 2
  Gene/Insert name: Neuropeptide FF receptor 2 (alt name: FF2)
  Species: H. sapiens (human)
  Insert size (bp): 22
  Entrez Gene: NPFFR2 (a.k.a. GPR74, HLWAR77, NPFF2, NPGPR)
  Cloning method: Restriction Enzyme; 5′ cloning site Xho 1 (unknown if destroyed); 3′ cloning site Eco R1 (unknown if destroyed)
  Sequencing primers: 5′ GGGATAACAGGGTAATTGTTTGAATG
Terms and licenses: Academic/Nonprofit Terms; Industry Terms: Not Available to Industry
How to cite: MSCVpic2neo-EGFP-FF2 was a gift from Ji Luo (Addgene plasmid # 164922 ; http://n2t.net/addgene:164922 ; RRID:Addgene_164922)
