[The description below was written by a language model from this plasmid's Addgene catalogue record and pLannotate feature annotations shown in this document.]
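Description:
MSCVpic2neo-EGFP-FF2 is a gammaretroviral (MSCV-based) vector of about 7.9 kb for stable co-expression of a cDNA and a microRNA-embedded shRNA in mammalian cells. The proviral unit is bounded by murine embryonic stem cell virus 5′ and 3′ LTRs and carries the MESV Ψ packaging signal with a truncated, start-codon-less gag segment. These elements allow the genomic RNA to be packaged when gag, pol and env are supplied in trans by a packaging system. In bacteria the plasmid is maintained through a high-copy ColE1/pUC-type origin and an ampicillin resistance gene. Short fragments of lacI, lacZα, rop, bom, TcR and env in the backbone appear to be nonfunctional remnants of earlier cloning vectors.

Downstream of Ψ/gag lies an shRNA cassette flanked by 5′ and 3′ human miR-30a sequences, into which the 22-nt FF2 hairpin target sequence was cloned between XhoI and EcoRI sites. No separate promoter is annotated upstream of it, so the miR-30 cassette is presumably transcribed from the 5′ LTR and processed by the endogenous microRNA pathway. The catalogue entry links FF2 to human NPFFR2, but the record does not verify the hairpin's target. It does not exclude the possibility that FF2 is instead a control sequence. An internal EF-1α core promoter then drives EGFP (inserted FseI/NotI), followed by an EMCV IRES and the neomycin phosphotransferase gene, so fluorescence and G418 resistance come from one bicistronic transcript. Transduced cells can therefore be both tracked and selected. The associated work concerns immortalization and oncogenic transformation of primary human airway epithelial cells, where this EGFP/FF2 version plausibly serves as a control for the vector series, though the record does not say so.
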