Features (pLannotate 1.2.2; 22 found; start..end, strand, type, name):
    579..920     +  misc_feature   MESV Ψ: packaging signal of murine embryonic stem cell virus
    987..1403    +  CDS            gag (truncated): truncated Moloney murine leukemia virus (MMLV) gag gene lacking the start codon
   1443..1536    +  ncRNA          5' miR-30a: sequence upstream of the 71-nt precursor of the human miR-30a microRNA (Zeng et al., 2002) miRNA
   1648..1760    +  ncRNA          3' miR-30a: sequence downstream of the 71-nt precursor of the human miR-30a microRNA (Zeng et al., 2002) miRNA
   1827..2038    +  promoter       EF-1α core promoter: core promoter for human elongation factor EF-1α
   2067..2785    +  CDS            EGFP (fragment): the original enhanced GFP (Yang et al., 1996) mammalian codon-optimized
   2803..3386    +  misc_feature   IRES2: internal ribosome entry site (IRES) of the encephalomyocarditis virus (EMCV)
   3394..4197    +  CDS            NeoR/KanR: aminoglycoside phosphotransferase from Tn5; aph(3')-II (or nptII); confers resistance to neomycin, kanamycin, and G418 (Geneticin®)
   4244..4758    +  LTR            3' LTR: 3' long terminal repeat from murine embryonic stem cell virus
   4920..4936    -  protein_bind   lac operator: The lac repressor binds to the lac operator to inhibit transcription in E. coli. This inhibition can be relieved by adding lactose or isopropyl-β-D-thiogalactopyranoside (IPTG). lac repressor encoded by lacI
   4944..4974    -  promoter       lac promoter: promoter for the E. coli lac operon
   4989..5010    -  protein_bind   CAP binding site: CAP binding activates transcription in the presence of cAMP. E. coli catabolite activator protein
   5023..5115    -  CDS            lacI (fragment): lac repressor; lacI; The lac repressor binds to the lac operator to inhibit transcription in E. coli. This inhibition can be relieved by adding lactose or isopropyl-β-D-thiogalactopyranoside (IPTG).
   5298..5886    -  rep_origin     ori: high-copy-number ColE1/pMB1/pBR322/pUC origin of replication
   6057..6917    -  CDS            AmpR: β-lactamase; bla; confers resistance to ampicillin, carbenicillin, and related antibiotics
   6918..7022    -  promoter       AmpR promoter: bla
   7117..7152    +  CDS            rop (fragment): Rop protein, which maintains plasmids at low copy number; rop
   7254..7353    +  misc_feature   bom (fragment): basis of mobility region from pBR322
   7359..7508    -  CDS            lacZα (fragment): LacZα fragment of β-galactosidase; lacZ fragment
   7508..7709    -  CDS            TcR (fragment): tetracycline efflux protein; tet; confers resistance to tetracycline
   7710..7808    +  CDS            env (fragment): murine leukemia virus gPr80 envelope polyprotein precursor; env; proteolytically cleaved into gp70SU and p15TM subunits
   7850..515     +  LTR            5' LTR (across the origin): 5' long terminal repeat from murine embryonic stem cell virus
>Addgene plasmid #164922 | MSCVpic2neo-EGFP-FF2 | addgene full sequence | sequence record 333686 | Addgene NGS Result
TGAAAGACCCCACCTGTAGGTTTGGCAAGCTAGCTTAAGTAACGCCATTTTGCAAGGCATGGAAAATACA
TAACTGAGAATAGAGAAGTTCAGATCAAGGTTAGGAACAGAGAGACAGCAGAATATGGGCCAAACAGGAT
ATCTGTGGTAAGCAGTTCCTGCCCCGGCTCAGGGCCAAGAACAGATGGTCCCCAGATGCGGTCCCGCCCT
CAGCAGTTTCTAGAGAACCATCAGATGTTTCCAGGGTGCCCCAAGGACCTGAAATGACCCTGTGCCTTAT
TTGAACTAACCAATCAGTTCGCTTCTCGCTTCTGTTCGCGCGCTTCTGCTCCCCGAGCTCAATAAAAGAG
CCCACAACCCCTCACTCGGCGCGCCAGTCCTCCGATAGACTGCGTCGCCCGGGTACCCGTATTCCCAATA
AAGCCTCTTGCTGTTTGCATCCGAATCGTGGACTCGCTGATCCTTGGGAGGGTCTCCTCAGATTGATTGA
CTGCCCACCTCGGGGGTCTTTCATTTGGAGGTTCCACCGAGATTTGGAGACCCCTGCCCAGGGACCACCG
ACCCCCCCGCCGGGAGGTAAGCTGGCCAGCGGTCGTTTCGTGTCTGTCTCTGTCTTTGTGCGTGTTTGTG
CCGGCATCTAATGTTTGCGCCTGCGTCTGTACTAGTTAGCTAACTAGCTCTGTATCTGGCGGACCCGTGG
TGGAACTGACGAGTTCTGAACACCCGGCCGCAACCCTGGGAGACGTCCCAGGGACTTTGGGGGCCGTTTT
TGTGGCCCGACCTGAGGAAGGGAGTCGATGTGGAATCCGACCCCGTCAGGATATGTGGTTCTGGTAGGAG
ACGAGAACCTAAAACAGTTCCCGCCTCCGTCTGAATTTTTGCTTTCGGTTTGGAACCGAAGCCGCGCGTC
TTGTCTGCTGCAGCGCTGCAGCATCGTTCTGTGTTGTCTCTGTCTGACTGTGTTTCTGTATTTGTCTGAA
AATTAGGGCCAGACTGTTACCACTCCCTTAAGTTTGACCTTAGGTCACTGGAAAGATGTCGAGCGGATCG
CTCACAACCAGTCGGTAGATGTCAAGAAGAGACGTTGGGTTACCTTCTGCTCTGCAGAATGGCCAACCTT
TAACGTCGGATGGCCGCGAGACGGCACCTTTAACCGAGACCTCATCACCCAGGTTAAGATCAAGGTCTTT
TCACCTGGCCCGCATGGACACCCAGACCAGGTCCCCTACATCGTGACCTGGGAAGCCTTGGCTTTTGACC
CCCCTCCCTGGGTCAAGCCCTTTGTACACCCTAAGCCTCCGCCTCCTCTTCCTCCATCCGCCCCGTCTCT
CCCCCTTGAACCTCCTCGTTCGACCCCGCCTCGATCCTCCCTTTATCCAGCCCTCACTCCTTCTCTAGGC
GCCGGAATTAGATCTCTCGACTAGGGATAACAGGGTAATTGTTTGAATGAGGCTTCAGTACTTTACAGAA
TCGTTGCCTGCACATCTTGGAAACACTTGCTGGGATTACTTCTTCAGGTTAACCCAACAGAAGGCTCGAG
AAGGTATATTGCTGTTGACAGTGAGCGCCCGCCTGAAGTCTCTGATTAATAGTGAAGCCACAGATGTATT
AATCAGAGACTTCAGGCGGTTGCCTACTGCCTCGGAATTCAAGGGGCTACTTTAGGAGCAATTATCTTGT
TTACTAAAACTGAATACCTTGCTATCTCTTTGATACATTTTTACAAAGCTGAATTAAAATGGTATAAATT
AAATCACTTTTTTCAATTGGAAGACTAATGCGTTTAAACACGCGGCGACGCGTCGATGGCTCCGGTGCCC
GTCAGTGGGCAGAGCGCACATCGCCCACAGTCCCCGAGAAGTTGGGGGGAGGGGTCGGCAATTGAACCGG
TGCCTAGAGAAGGTGGCGCGGGGTAAACTGGGAAAGTGATGTCGTGTACTGGCTCCGCCTTTTTCCCGAG
GGTGGGGGAGAACCGTATATAAGTGCAGTAGTCGCCGTGAACGTTCTTTTTCGCAACGGGTTTGCCGCCA
GAACACAGGTGTCGTGACGCGGGCCGGCCCGCCACCATGGTGAGCAAGGGCGAGGAGCTGTTCACCGGGG
TGGTGCCCATCCTGGTCGAGCTGGACGGCGACGTAAACGGCCACAAGTTCAGCGTGTCCGGCGAGGGCGA
GGGCGATGCCACCTACGGCAAGCTGACCCTGAAGTTCATCTGCACCACCGGCAAGCTGCCCGTGCCCTGG
CCCACCCTCGTGACCACCCTGACCTACGGCGTGCAGTGCTTCAGCCGCTACCCCGACCACATGAAGCAGC
ACGACTTCTTCAAGTCCGCCATGCCCGAAGGCTACGTCCAGGAGCGCACCATCTTCTTCAAGGACGACGG
CAACTACAAGACCCGCGCCGAGGTGAAGTTCGAGGGCGACACCCTGGTGAACCGCATCGAGCTGAAGGGC
ATCGACTTCAAGGAGGACGGCAACATCCTGGGGCACAAGCTGGAGTACAACTACAACAGCCACAACGTCT
ATATCATGGCCGACAAGCAGAAGAACGGCATCAAGGTGAACTTCAAGATCCGCCACAACATCGAGGACGG
CAGCGTGCAGCTCGCCGACCACTACCAGCAGAACACCCCCATCGGCGACGGCCCCGTGCTGCTGCCCGAC
AACCACTACCTGAGCACCCAGTCCGCCCTGAGCAAAGACCCCAACGAGAAGCGCGATCACATGGTCCTGC
TGGAGTTCGTGACCGCCGCCGGGATCACTCTCGGCATGGACGTGCTGTACAAGTAGGCGGCCGCCCTGCA
GGCCCCTCTCCCTCCCCCCCCCCTAACGTTACTGGCCGAAGCCGCTTGGAATAAGGCCGGTGTGCGTTTG
TCTATATGTTATTTTCCACCATATTGCCGTCTTTTGGCAATGTGAGGGCCCGGAAACCTGGCCCTGTCTT
CTTGACGAGCATTCCTAGGGGTCTTTCCCCTCTCGCCAAAGGAATGCAAGGTCTGTTGAATGTCGTGAAG
GAAGCAGTTCCTCTGGAAGCTTCTTGAAGACAAACAACGTCTGTAGCGACCCTTTGCAGGCAGCGGAACC
CCCCACCTGGCGACAGGTGCCTCTGCGGCCAAAAGCCACGTGTATAAGATACACCTGCAAAGGCGGCACA
ACCCCAGTGCCACGTTGTGAGTTGGATAGTTGTGGAAAGAGTCAAATGGCTCTCCTCAAGCGTATTCAAC
AAGGGGCTGAAGGATGCCCAGAAGGTACCCCATTGTATGGGATCTGATCTGGGGCCTCGGTACACATGCT
TTACATGTGTTTAGTCGAGGTTAAAAAAACGTCTAGGCCCCCCGAACCACGGGGACGTGGTTTTCCTTTG
AAAAACACGATGATAATATGGCCACATTAATTAATGGGATCGGCCATTGAACAAGATGGATTGCACGCAG
GTTCTCCGGCCGCTTGGGTGGAGAGGCTATTCGGCTATGACTGGGCACAACAGACAATCGGCTGCTCTGA
TGCCGCCGTGTTCCGGCTGTCAGCGCAGGGGCGCCCGGTTCTTTTTGTCAAGACCGACCTGTCCGGTGCC
CTGAATGAACTGCAAGACGAGGCAGCGCGGCTATCGTGGCTGGCCACGACGGGCGTTCCTTGCGCAGCTG
TGCTCGACGTTGTCACTGAAGCGGGAAGGGACTGGCTGCTATTGGGCGAAGTGCCGGGGCAGGATCTCCT
GTCATCTCACCTTGCTCCTGCCGAGAAAGTATCCATCATGGCTGATGCAATGCGGCGGCTGCATACGCTT
GATCCGGCTACCTGCCCATTCGACCACCAAGCGAAACATCGCATCGAGCGAGCACGTACTCGGATGGAAG
CCGGTCTTGTCGATCAGGATGATCTGGACGAAGAGCATCAGGGGCTCGCGCCAGCCGAACTGTTCGCCAG
GCTCAAGGCGAGCATGCCCGACGGCGAGGATCTCGTCGTGACCCATGGCGATGCCTGCTTGCCGAATATC
ATGGTGGAAAATGGCCGCTTTTCTGGATTCATCGACTGTGGCCGGCTGGGTGTGGCGGACCGCTATCAGG
ACATAGCGTTGGCTACCCGTGATATTGCTGAAGAGCTTGGCGGCGAATGGGCTGACCGCTTCCTCGTGCT
TTACGGTATCGCCGCTCCCGATTCGCAGCGCATCGCCTTCTATCGCCTTCTTGACGAGTTCTTCTGAATC
GATAAAATAAAAGATTTTATTTAGTCTCCAGAAAAAGGGGGGAATGAAAGACCCCACCTGTAGGTTTGGC
AAGCTAGCTTAAGTAACGCCATTTTGCAAGGCATGGAAAATACATAACTGAGAATAGAGAAGTTCAGATC
AAGGTTAGGAACAGAGAGACAGCAGAATATGGGCCAAACAGGATATCTGTGGTAAGCAGTTCCTGCCCCG
GCTCAGGGCCAAGAACAGATGGTCCCCAGATGCGGTCCCGCCCTCAGCAGTTTCTAGAGAACCATCAGAT
GTTTCCAGGGTGCCCCAAGGACCTGAAATGACCCTGTGCCTTATTTGAACTAACCAATCAGTTCGCTTCT
CGCTTCTGTTCGCGCGCTTCTGCTCCCCGAGCTCAATAAAAGAGCCCACAACCCCTCACTCGGCGCGCCA
GTCCTCCGATAGACTGCGTCGCCCGGGTACCCGTGTATCCAATAAACCCTCTTGCAGTTGCATCCGACTT
GTGGTCTCGCTGTTCCTTGGGAGGGTCTCCTCTGAGTGATTGACTACCCGTCAGCGGGGGTCTTTCATGG
GTAACAGTTTCTTGAAGTTGGAGAACAACATTCTGAGGGTAGGAGTCGAATATTAAGTAATCCTGACTCA
ATTAGCCACTGTTTTGAATCCACATACTCCAATACTCCTGAAATAGTTCATTATGGACAGCGCAGAAAGA
GCTGGGGAGAATTGTGAAATTGTTATCCGCTCACAATTCCACACAACATACGAGCCGGAAGCATAAAGTG
TAAAGCCTGGGGTGCCTAATGAGTGAGCTAACTCACATTAATTGCGTTGCGCTCACTGCCCGCTTTCCAG
TCGGGAAACCTGTCGTGCCAGCTGCATTAATGAATCGGCCAACGCGCGGGGAGAGGCGGTTTGCGTATTG
GGCGCTCTTCCGCTTCCTCGCTCACTGACTCGCTGCGCTCGGTCGTTCGGCTGCGGCGAGCGGTATCAGC
TCACTCAAAGGCGGTAATACGGTTATCCACAGAATCAGGGGATAACGCAGGAAAGAACATGTGAGCAAAA
GGCCAGCAAAAGGCCAGGAACCGTAAAAAGGCCGCGTTGCTGGCGTTTTTCCATAGGCTCCGCCCCCCTG
ACGAGCATCACAAAAATCGACGCTCAAGTCAGAGGTGGCGAAACCCGACAGGACTATAAAGATACCAGGC
GTTTCCCCCTGGAAGCTCCCTCGTGCGCTCTCCTGTTCCGACCCTGCCGCTTACCGGATACCTGTCCGCC
TTTCTCCCTTCGGGAAGCGTGGCGCTTTCTCATAGCTCACGCTGTAGGTATCTCAGTTCGGTGTAGGTCG
TTCGCTCCAAGCTGGGCTGTGTGCACGAACCCCCCGTTCAGCCCGACCGCTGCGCCTTATCCGGTAACTA
TCGTCTTGAGTCCAACCCGGTAAGACACGACTTATCGCCACTGGCAGCAGCCACTGGTAACAGGATTAGC
AGAGCGAGGTATGTAGGCGGTGCTACAGAGTTCTTGAAGTGGTGGCCTAACTACGGCTACACTAGAAGAA
CAGTATTTGGTATCTGCGCTCTGCTGAAGCCAGTTACCTTCGGAAAAAGAGTTGGTAGCTCTTGATCCGG
CAAACAAACCACCGCTGGTAGCGGTGGTTTTTTTGTTTGCAAGCAGCAGATTACGCGCAGAAAAAAAGGA
TCTCAAGAAGATCCTTTGATCTTTTCTACGGGGTCTGACGCTCAGTGGAACGAAAACTCACGTTAAGGGA
TTTTGGTCATGAGATTATCAAAAAGGATCTTCACCTAGATCCTTTTAAATTAAAAATGAAGTTTTAAATC
AATCTAAAGTATATATGAGTAAACTTGGTCTGACAGTTACCAATGCTTAATCAGTGAGGCACCTATCTCA
GCGATCTGTCTATTTCGTTCATCCATAGTTGCCTGACTCCCCGTCGTGTAGATAACTACGATACGGGAGG
GCTTACCATCTGGCCCCAGTGCTGCAATGATACCGCGAGACCCACGCTCACCGGCTCCAGATTTATCAGC
AATAAACCAGCCAGCCGGAAGGGCCGAGCGCAGAAGTGGTCCTGCAACTTTATCCGCCTCCATCCAGTCT
ATTAATTGTTGCCGGGAAGCTAGAGTAAGTAGTTCGCCAGTTAATAGTTTGCGCAACGTTGTTGCCATTG
CTACAGGCATCGTGGTGTCACGCTCGTCGTTTGGTATGGCTTCATTCAGCTCCGGTTCCCAACGATCAAG
GCGAGTTACATGATCCCCCATGTTGTGCAAAAAAGCGGTTAGCTCCTTCGGTCCTCCGATCGTTGTCAGA
AGTAAGTTGGCCGCAGTGTTATCACTCATGGTTATGGCAGCACTGCATAATTCTCTTACTGTCATGCCAT
CCGTAAGATGCTTTTCTGTGACTGGTGAGTACTCAACCAAGTCATTCTGAGAATAGTGTATGCGGCGACC
GAGTTGCTCTTGCCCGGCGTCAATACGGGATAATACCGCGCCACATAGCAGAACTTTAAAAGTGCTCATC
ATTGGAAAACGTTCTTCGGGGCGAAAACTCTCAAGGATCTTACCGCTGTTGAGATCCAGTTCGATGTAAC
CCACTCGTGCACCCAACTGATCTTCAGCATCTTTTACTTTCACCAGCGTTTCTGGGTGAGCAAAAACAGG
AAGGCAAAATGCCGCAAAAAAGGGAATAAGGGCGACACGGAAATGTTGAATACTCATACTCTTCCTTTTT
CAATATTATTGAAGCATTTATCAGGGTTATTGTCTCATGAGCGGATACATATTTGAATGTATTTAGAAAA
ATAAACAAATAGGGGTTCCGCGCACATTTCCCCGAAAAGTGCCACCTGACGTCTAAGAAACCATTATTAT
CATGACATTAACCTATAAAAATAGGCGTATCACGAGGCCCTTTCGTCTCGCGCGTTTCGGTGATGACGGT
GAAAACCTCTGACACATGCAGCTCCCGGAGACGGTCACAGCTTGTCTGTAAGCGGATGCCGGGAGCAGAC
AAGCCCGTCAGGGCGCGTCAGCGGGTGTTGGCGGGTGTCGGGGCTGGCTTAACTATGCGGCATCAGAGCA
GATTGTACTGAGAGTGCACCATATGCGGTGTGAAATACCGCACAGATGCGTAAGGAGAAAATACCGCATC
AGGCGCCATTCGCCATTCAGGCTGCGCAACTGTTGGGAAGGGCGATCGGTGCGGGCCTCTTCGCTATTAC
GCCAGCTGGCGAAAGGGGGATGTGCTGCAAGGCGATTAAGTTGGGTAACGCCAGGGTTTTCCCAGTCACG
ACGTTGTAAAACGACGGCGCAAGGAATGGTGCATGCAAGGAGATGGCGCCCAACAGTCCCCCGGCCACGG
GGCCTGCCACCATACCCACGCCGAAACAAGCGCTCATGAGCCCGAAGTGGCGAGCCCGATCTTCCCCATC
GGTGATGTCGGCGATATAGGCGCCAGCAACCGCACCTGTGGCGCCGGTGATGCCGGCCACGATGCGTCCG
GCGTAGAGGCGATTAGTCCAATTTGTTAAAGACAGGATATCAGTGGTCCAGGCTCTAGTTTTGACTCAAC
AATATCACCAGCTGAAGCCTATAGAGTACGAGCCATAGATAAAATAAAAGATTTTATTTAGTCTCCAGAA
AAAGGGGGGAA
