>Addgene plasmid #164922 | MSCVpic2neo-EGFP-FF2 | depositor partial sequence | sequence record 320463 | EGFP cDNA
ATGGTGAGCAAGGGCGAGGAGCTGTTCACCGGGGTGGTGCCCATCCTGGTCGAGCTGGACGGCGACGTAA
ACGGCCACAAGTTCAGCGTGTCCGGCGAGGGCGAGGGCGATGCCACCTACGGCAAGCTGACCCTGAAGTT
CATCTGCACCACCGGCAAGCTGCCCGTGCCCTGGCCCACCCTCGTGACCACCCTGACCTACGGCGTGCAG
TGCTTCAGCCGCTACCCCGACCACATGAAGCAGCACGACTTCTTCAAGTCCGCCATGCCCGAAGGCTACG
TCCAGGAGCGCACCATCTTCTTCAAGGACGACGGCAACTACAAGACCCGCGCCGAGGTGAAGTTCGAGGG
CGACACCCTGGTGAACCGCATCGAGCTGAAGGGCATCGACTTCAAGGAGGACGGCAACATCCTGGGGCAC
AAGCTGGAGTACAACTACAACAGCCACAACGTCTATATCATGGCCGACAAGCAGAAGAACGGCATCAAGG
TGAACTTCAAGATCCGCCACAACATCGAGGACGGCAGCGTGCAGCTCGCCGACCACTACCAGCAGAACAC
CCCCATCGGCGACGGCCCCGTGCTGCTGCCCGACAACCACTACCTGAGCACCCAGTCCGCCCTGAGCAAA
GACCCCAACGAGAAGCGCGATCACATGGTCCTGCTGGAGTTCGTGACCGCCGCCGGGATCACTCTCGGCA
TGGACGTGCTGTACAAGTAG
