>Addgene plasmid #164922 | MSCVpic2neo-EGFP-FF2 | depositor partial sequence | sequence record 320464 | FF2 shRNA
CCCGCCTGAAGTCTCTGATTAA
